Addgene plasmid #90822: PAFAH1B1 G9.3 gRNA
Purpose: 3rd generation lentiviral gRNA plasmid targeting human PAFAH1B1
Depositing lab: Iain Cheeseman. Depositing organization: Whitehead Institute for Biomedical Research. Publication: Large-Scale Analysis of CRISPR/Cas9 Cell-Cycle Knockouts Reveals the Diversity of p53-Dependent Responses to Cell-Cycle Defects. McKinley KL, Cheeseman IM. Dev Cell. 2017 Feb 27;40(4):405-420.e2. doi: 10.1016/j.devcel.2017.01.012. Epub 2017 Feb 16. PubMed 28216383.
Backbone
  Vector backbone: pLenti-sgRNA
  Backbone manufacturer: Eric Lander & David Sabatini labs (Addgene plasmid #71409)
  Backbone size w/o insert (bp): 9151
  Vector type: Lentiviral, CRISPR
  Selectable markers: Puromycin
Growth in bacteria
  Bacterial resistance: Ampicillin, 100 μg/mL
  Growth temperature: 37°C
  Growth strain: NEB Stable
  Copy number: Unknown
Gene/Insert
  Gene/Insert name: PAFAH1B1 (Guide Designation G9.3) (alt name: pKMKO series)
  gRNA/shRNA sequence: CACCgCGTCCGCCAGAAAAATATGC
  Species: H. sapiens (human)
  Promoter: U6
  Cloning method: Restriction Enzyme; 5′ cloning site BsmBI (destroyed during cloning); 3′ cloning site BsmBI (destroyed during cloning)
  Sequencing primers: 5′ hU6-F (5'-GAGGGCCTATTTCCCATGATT-3'); 3′ EF1a-R (5'-CACGGCGACTACTGCACTTA-3')
Terms and licenses: Academic/Nonprofit Terms; Industry Terms: Not Available to Industry
Depositor comments: Please note that gRNA target sequence listed is not strictly the 20nt spacer sequence, but also contains the 5' BsmBI overhang. For more information about knockout human cell lines generated using this plasmid, please see http://cellcycleknockouts.wi.mit.edu/ .
How to cite: PAFAH1B1 G9.3 gRNA was a gift from Iain Cheeseman (Addgene plasmid # 90822 ; http://n2t.net/addgene:90822 ; RRID:Addgene_90822)
