[The description below was written by a language model from this plasmid's Addgene catalogue record and pLannotate feature annotations shown in this document.]
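Description:
PAFAH1B1 G9.3 gRNA is a third-generation lentiviral CRISPR plasmid built on the pLenti-sgRNA backbone and carrying a single guide RNA directed against human PAFAH1B1. It is propagated in E. coli through a high-copy ColE1/pUC-type origin with ampicillin selection (AmpR under its own bla promoter). An f1 origin, an SV40 origin and leftover lac/T3/T7 cloning-vector elements are also annotated. The record lists the backbone without insert as about 9.15 kb, whereas the sequenced plasmid is 7,302 nt. This is consistent with replacement of a larger stuffer when the guide oligos were ligated between the two BsmBI sites, which were destroyed in cloning, although the record does not state this explicitly.

The viral portion runs from an RSV promoter fused to a truncated HIV-1 5' LTR, which makes genomic RNA production Tat-independent, through the Ψ packaging signal with a gag fragment, the RRE for Rev-dependent export and a cPPT/CTS, to a self-inactivating ΔU3 3' LTR followed by an SV40 poly(A) signal. Within this unit, a human U6 Pol III promoter drives the PAFAH1B1 spacer fused to the S. pyogenes sgRNA scaffold (annotated as a tracrRNA fragment). A downstream EF-1α core promoter expresses puromycin N-acetyltransferase, with a WPRE to enhance transcript expression, allowing puromycin selection of transduced cells.

No Cas9 is encoded, so the nuclease must be supplied separately, for example by a Cas9-expressing cell line. The plasmid belongs to a guide series (pKMKO) used for large-scale knockout analysis of cell-cycle genes in human cells.
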