Features (pLannotate 1.2.2; 28 found; start..end, strand, type, name):
      5..32      +  rep_origin     RSF ori (fragment): Plasmids containing the RSF 1030 origin of replication can be propagated in E. coli cells that contain additional plasmids with compatible origins.
     34..126     +  CDS            lacI (fragment): lac repressor; lacI; The lac repressor binds to the lac operator to inhibit transcription in E. coli. This inhibition can be relieved by adding lactose or isopropyl-β-D-thiogalactopyranoside (IPTG).
    139..160     +  protein_bind   CAP binding site: CAP binding activates transcription in the presence of cAMP. E. coli catabolite activator protein
    175..205     +  promoter       lac promoter: promoter for the E. coli lac operon
    213..229     +  protein_bind   lac operator: The lac repressor binds to the lac operator to inhibit transcription in E. coli. This inhibition can be relieved by adding lactose or isopropyl-β-D-thiogalactopyranoside (IPTG). lac repressor encoded by lacI
    274..292     +  promoter       T3 promoter: promoter for bacteriophage T3 RNA polymerase
    320..546     +  promoter       RSV promoter: Rous sarcoma virus enhancer/promoter
    547..727     +  LTR            5' LTR (truncated): truncated 5' long terminal repeat (LTR) from HIV-1
    774..899     +  misc_feature   HIV-1 Ψ: packaging signal of human immunodeficiency virus type 1
    883..1246    +  CDS            HIV-1 gag (fragment): gag protein from human immunodeficiency virus 1; gag
   1392..1625    +  misc_feature   RRE: The Rev response element (RRE) of HIV-1 allows for Rev-dependent mRNA export from the nucleus to the cytoplasm.
   2002..2028    +  CDS            Rev (fragment): human immunodeficiency virus 1 (HIV-1) Rev protein; rev; enhances nuclear export of unspliced and incompletely spliced viral mRNAs
   2032..2272    +  promoter       U6 promoter: RNA polymerase III promoter for human U6 snRNA
   2320..2387    +  misc_RNA       tracrRNA (fragment): trans-activating CRISPR RNA for the Streptococcus pyogenes CRISPR/Cas9 system
   2436..2553    +  misc_feature   cPPT/CTS: central polypurine tract and central termination sequence of HIV-1
   2622..2833    +  promoter       EF-1α core promoter: core promoter for human elongation factor EF-1α
   2859..3458    +  CDS            PuroR (fragment): puromycin N-acetyltransferase; pac from Streptomyces; confers resistance to puromycin
   3474..4062    +  misc_feature   WPRE: woodchuck hepatitis virus posttranscriptional regulatory element
   4113..4132    +  misc_feature   cPPT/CTS (fragment): central polypurine tract and central termination sequence of HIV-1
   4134..4367    +  LTR            3' LTR (ΔU3): self-inactivating 3' long terminal repeat (LTR) from HIV-1
   4445..4566    +  polyA_signal   SV40 poly(A) signal: SV40 polyadenylation signal
   4606..4741    +  rep_origin     SV40 ori: SV40 origin of replication
   4762..4780    -  promoter       T7 promoter: promoter for bacteriophage T7 RNA polymerase
   4788..4943    +  CDS            lacZα (fragment): LacZα fragment of β-galactosidase; lacZ fragment
   4948..5376    +  rep_origin     f1 ori (sequence partly withheld): f1 bacteriophage origin of replication; arrow indicates direction of (+) strand synthesis
   5429..5533    +  promoter       AmpR promoter: bla
   5534..6394    +  CDS            AmpR: β-lactamase; bla; confers resistance to ampicillin, carbenicillin, and related antibiotics
   6565..7153    +  rep_origin     ori: high-copy-number ColE1/pMB1/pBR322/pUC origin of replication
>Addgene plasmid #90822 | PAFAH1B1 G9.3 gRNA | addgene full sequence | sequence record 183288 | Addgene NGS Result
GCGCAGCGAGTCAGTGAGCGAGGAAGCGGAAGAGCGCCCAATACGCAAACCGCCTCTCCCCGCGCGTTGG
CCGATTCATTAATGCAGCTGGCACGACAGGTTTCCCGACTGGAAAGCGGGCAGTGAGCGCAACGCAATTA
ATGTGAGTTAGCTCACTCATTAGGCACCCCAGGCTTTACACTTTATGCTTCCGGCTCGTATGTTGTGTGG
AATTGTGAGCGGATAACAATTTCACACAGGAAACAGCTATGACCATGATTACGCCAAGCGCGCAATTAAC
CCTCACTAAAGGGAACAAAAGCTGGAGCTGCAAGCTTAATGTAGTCTTATGCAATACTCTTGTAGTCTTG
CAACATGGTAACGATGAGTTAGCAACATGCCTTACAAGGAGAGAAAAAGCACCGTGCATGCCGATTGGTG
GAAGTAAGGTGGTACGATCGTGCCTTATTAGGAAGGCAACAGACGGGTCTGACATGGATTGGACGAACCA
CTGAATTGCCGCATTGCAGAGATATTGTATTTAAGTGCCTAGCTCGATACATAAACGGGTCTCTCTGGTT
AGACCAGATCTGAGCCTGGGAGCTCTCTGGCTAACTAGGGAACCCACTGCTTAAGCCTCAATAAAGCTTG
CCTTGAGTGCTTCAAGTAGTGTGTGCCCGTCTGTTGTGTGACTCTGGTAACTAGAGATCCCTCAGACCCT
TTTAGTCAGTGTGGAAAATCTCTAGCAGTGGCGCCCGAACAGGGACTTGAAAGCGAAAGGGAAACCAGAG
GAGCTCTCTCGACGCAGGACTCGGCTTGCTGAAGCGCGCACGGCAAGAGGCGAGGGGCGGCGACTGGTGA
GTACGCCAAAAATTTTGACTAGCGGAGGCTAGAAGGAGAGAGATGGGTGCGAGAGCGTCAGTATTAAGCG
GGGGAGAATTAGATCGCGATGGGAAAAAATTCGGTTAAGGCCAGGGGGAAAGAAAAAATATAAATTAAAA
CATATAGTATGGGCAAGCAGGGAGCTAGAACGATTCGCAGTTAATCCTGGCCTGTTAGAAACATCAGAAG
GCTGTAGACAAATACTGGGACAGCTACAACCATCCCTTCAGACAGGATCAGAAGAACTTAGATCATTATA
TAATACAGTAGCAACCCTCTATTGTGTGCATCAAAGGATAGAGATAAAAGACACCAAGGAAGCTTTAGAC
AAGATAGAGGAAGAGCAAAACAAAAGTAAGACCACCGCACAGCAAGCGGCCGCTGATCTTCAGACCTGGA
GGAGGAGATATGAGGGACAATTGGAGAAGTGAATTATATAAATATAAAGTAGTAAAAATTGAACCATTAG
GAGTAGCACCCACCAAGGCAAAGAGAAGAGTGGTGCAGAGAGAAAAAAGAGCAGTGGGAATAGGAGCTTT
GTTCCTTGGGTTCTTGGGAGCAGCAGGAAGCACTATGGGCGCAGCGTCAATGACGCTGACGGTACAGGCC
AGACAATTATTGTCTGGTATAGTGCAGCAGCAGAACAATTTGCTGAGGGCTATTGAGGCGCAACAGCATC
TGTTGCAACTCACAGTCTGGGGCATCAAGCAGCTCCAGGCAAGAATCCTGGCTGTGGAAAGATACCTAAA
GGATCAACAGCTCCTGGGGATTTGGGGTTGCTCTGGAAAACTCATTTGCACCACTGCTGTGCCTTGGAAT
GCTAGTTGGAGTAATAAATCTCTGGAACAGATTTGGAATCACACGACCTGGATGGAGTGGGACAGAGAAA
TTAACAATTACACAAGCTTAATACACTCCTTAATTGAAGAATCGCAAAACCAGCAAGAAAAGAATGAACA
AGAATTATTGGAATTAGATAAATGGGCAAGTTTGTGGAATTGGTTTAACATAACAAATTGGCTGTGGTAT
ATAAAATTATTCATAATGATAGTAGGAGGCTTGGTAGGTTTAAGAATAGTTTTTGCTGTACTTTCTATAG
TGAATAGAGTTAGGCAGGGATATTCACCATTATCGTTTCAGACCCACCTCCCAACCCCGAGGGGACCCAG
AGAGGGCCTATTTCCCATGATTCCTTCATATTTGCATATACGATACAAGGCTGTTAGAGAGATAATTAGA
ATTAATTTGACTGTAAACACAAAGATATTAGTACAAAATACGTGACGTAGAAAGTAATAATTTCTTGGGT
AGTTTGCAGTTTTAAAATTATGTTTTAAAATGGACTATCATATGCTTACCGTAACTTGAAAGTATTTCGA
TTTCTTGGCTTTATATATCTTGTGGAAAGGACGAAACACCGCGTCCGCCAGAAAAATATGCGTTTAAGAG
CTATGCTGGAAACAGCATAGCAAGTTTAAATAAGGCTAGTCCGTTATCAACTTGAAAAAGTGGCACCGAG
TCGGTGCTTTTTTTGAATTCTAGATCTTGAGACAAATGGCAGTATTCATCCACAATTTTAAAAGAAAAGG
GGGGATTGGGGGGTACAGTGCAGGGGAAAGAATAGTAGACATAATAGCAACAGACATACAAACTAAAGAA
TTACAAAAACAAATTACAAAAATTCAAAATTTTCGGGTTTATTACAGGGACAGCAGAGATCCACTTTGGC
GCCGGCTCGAGTGGCTCCGGTGCCCGTCAGTGGGCAGAGCGCACATCGCCCACAGTCCCCGAGAAGTTGG
GGGGAGGGGTCGGCAATTGAACCGGTGCCTAGAGAAGGTGGCGCGGGGTAAACTGGGAAAGTGATGTCGT
GTACTGGCTCCGCCTTTTTCCCGAGGGTGGGGGAGAACCGTATATAAGTGCAGTAGTCGCCGTGAACGTT
CTTTTTCGCAACGGGTTTGCCGCCAGAACACAGGTGTCGTGACGCGGGATCCGCCACCATGACCGAGTAC
AAGCCCACGGTGCGCCTCGCCACCCGCGACGACGTCCCCAGGGCCGTACGCACCCTCGCCGCCGCGTTCG
CCGACTACCCCGCCACGCGCCACACCGTCGATCCGGACCGCCACATCGAGCGGGTCACCGAGCTGCAAGA
ACTCTTCCTCACGCGCGTCGGGCTCGACATCGGCAAGGTGTGGGTCGCGGACGACGGCGCCGCGGTGGCG
GTCTGGACCACGCCGGAGAGCGTCGAAGCGGGGGCGGTGTTCGCCGAGATCGGCCCGCGCATGGCCGAGT
TGAGCGGTTCCCGGCTGGCCGCGCAGCAACAGATGGAAGGCCTCCTGGCGCCGCACCGGCCCAAGGAGCC
CGCGTGGTTCCTGGCCACCGTCGGAGTCTCGCCCGACCACCAGGGCAAGGGTCTGGGCAGCGCCGTCGTG
CTCCCCGGAGTGGAGGCGGCCGAGCGCGCCGGGGTGCCCGCCTTCCTGGAGACCTCCGCGCCCCGCAACC
TCCCCTTCTACGAGCGGCTCGGCTTCACCGTCACCGCCGACGTCGAGGTGCCCGAAGGACCGCGCACCTG
GTGCATGACCCGCAAGCCCGGTGCCTGAACGCGTTAAGTCGACAATCAACCTCTGGATTACAAAATTTGT
GAAAGATTGACTGGTATTCTTAACTATGTTGCTCCTTTTACGCTATGTGGATACGCTGCTTTAATGCCTT
TGTATCATGCTATTGCTTCCCGTATGGCTTTCATTTTCTCCTCCTTGTATAAATCCTGGTTGCTGTCTCT
TTATGAGGAGTTGTGGCCCGTTGTCAGGCAACGTGGCGTGGTGTGCACTGTGTTTGCTGACGCAACCCCC
ACTGGTTGGGGCATTGCCACCACCTGTCAGCTCCTTTCCGGGACTTTCGCTTTCCCCCTCCCTATTGCCA
CGGCGGAACTCATCGCCGCCTGCCTTGCCCGCTGCTGGACAGGGGCTCGGCTGTTGGGCACTGACAATTC
CGTGGTGTTGTCGGGGAAATCATCGTCCTTTCCTTGGCTGCTCGCCTGTGTTGCCACCTGGATTCTGCGC
GGGACGTCCTTCTGCTACGTCCCTTCGGCCCTCAATCCAGCGGACCTTCCTTCCCGCGGCCTGCTGCCGG
CTCTGCGGCCTCTTCCGCGTCTTCGCCTTCGCCCTCAGACGAGTCGGATCTCCCTTTGGGCCGCCTCCCC
GCGTCGACTTTAAGACCAATGACTTACAAGGCAGCTGTAGATCTTAGCCACTTTTTAAAAGAAAAGGGGG
GACTGGAAGGGCTAATTCACTCCCAACGAAGACAAGATCTGCTTTTTGCTTGTACTGGGTCTCTCTGGTT
AGACCAGATCTGAGCCTGGGAGCTCTCTGGCTAACTAGGGAACCCACTGCTTAAGCCTCAATAAAGCTTG
CCTTGAGTGCTTCAAGTAGTGTGTGCCCGTCTGTTGTGTGACTCTGGTAACTAGAGATCCCTCAGACCCT
TTTAGTCAGTGTGGAAAATCTCTAGCAGTACGTATAGTAGTTCATGTCATCTTATTATTCAGTATTTATA
ACTTGCAAAGAAATGAATATCAGAGAGTGAGAGGAACTTGTTTATTGCAGCTTATAATGGTTACAAATAA
AGCAATAGCATCACAAATTTCACAAATAAAGCATTTTTTTCACTGCATTCTAGTTGTGGTTTGTCCAAAC
TCATCAATGTATCTTATCATGTCTGGCTCTAGCTATCCCGCCCCTAACTCCGCCCATCCCGCCCCTAACT
CCGCCCAGTTCCGCCCATTCTCCGCCCCATGGCTGACTAATTTTTTTTATTTATGCAGAGGCCGAGGCCG
CCTCGGCCTCTGAGCTATTCCAGAAGTAGTGAGGAGGCTTTTTTGGAGGCCTAGGGACGTACCCAATTCG
CCCTATAGTGAGTCGTATTACGCGCGCTCACTGGCCGTCGTTTTACAACGTCGTGACTGGGAAAACCCTG
GCGTTACCCAACTTAATCGCCTTGCAGCACATCCCCCTTTCGCCAGCTGGCGTAATAGCGAAGAGGCCCG
CACCGATCGCCCTTCCCAACAGTTGCGCAGCCTGAATGGCGAATGGG
[124 nt withheld, positions 4948-5071]
C
[91 nt withheld, positions 5073-5163]
A
[49 nt withheld, positions 5165-5213]
CCTTTGACGTTGGAGTCCACGTTCTTT
[37 nt withheld, positions 5241-5277]
ACCCTATCTCGGTCTATTCTTTTGATTTATAAGGGATTTTGCCGATTTCGGCCTATTGGTTAAAAAATGA
GCTGATTTAACAAAAATTTAACGCGAATTTTAACAAAATATTAACGCTTACAATTTAGGTGGCACTTTTC
GGGGAAATGTGCGCGGAACCCCTATTTGTTTATTTTTCTAAATACATTCAAATATGTATCCGCTCATGAG
ACAATAACCCTGATAAATGCTTCAATAATATTGAAAAAGGAAGAGTATGAGTATTCAACATTTCCGTGTC
GCCCTTATTCCCTTTTTTGCGGCATTTTGCCTTCCTGTTTTTGCTCACCCAGAAACGCTGGTGAAAGTAA
AAGATGCTGAAGATCAGTTGGGTGCACGAGTGGGTTACATCGAACTGGATCTCAACAGCGGTAAGATCCT
TGAGAGTTTTCGCCCCGAAGAACGTTTTCCAATGATGAGCACTTTTAAAGTTCTGCTATGTGGCGCGGTA
TTATCCCGTATTGACGCCGGGCAAGAGCAACTCGGTCGCCGCATACACTATTCTCAGAATGACTTGGTTG
AGTACTCACCAGTCACAGAAAAGCATCTTACGGATGGCATGACAGTAAGAGAATTATGCAGTGCTGCCAT
AACCATGAGTGATAACACTGCGGCCAACTTACTTCTGACAACGATCGGAGGACCGAAGGAGCTAACCGCT
TTTTTGCACAACATGGGGGATCATGTAACTCGCCTTGATCGTTGGGAACCGGAGCTGAATGAAGCCATAC
CAAACGACGAGCGTGACACCACGATGCCTGTAGCAATGGCAACAACGTTGCGCAAACTATTAACTGGCGA
ACTACTTACTCTAGCTTCCCGGCAACAATTAATAGACTGGATGGAGGCGGATAAAGTTGCAGGACCACTT
CTGCGCTCGGCCCTTCCGGCTGGCTGGTTTATTGCTGATAAATCTGGAGCCGGTGAGCGTGGGTCTCGCG
GTATCATTGCAGCACTGGGGCCAGATGGTAAGCCCTCCCGTATCGTAGTTATCTACACGACGGGGAGTCA
GGCAACTATGGATGAACGAAATAGACAGATCGCTGAGATAGGTGCCTCACTGATTAAGCATTGGTAACTG
TCAGACCAAGTTTACTCATATATACTTTAGATTGATTTAAAACTTCATTTTTAATTTAAAAGGATCTAGG
TGAAGATCCTTTTTGATAATCTCATGACCAAAATCCCTTAACGTGAGTTTTCGTTCCACTGAGCGTCAGA
CCCCGTAGAAAAGATCAAAGGATCTTCTTGAGATCCTTTTTTTCTGCGCGTAATCTGCTGCTTGCAAACA
AAAAAACCACCGCTACCAGCGGTGGTTTGTTTGCCGGATCAAGAGCTACCAACTCTTTTTCCGAAGGTAA
CTGGCTTCAGCAGAGCGCAGATACCAAATACTGTTCTTCTAGTGTAGCCGTAGTTAGGCCACCACTTCAA
GAACTCTGTAGCACCGCCTACATACCTCGCTCTGCTAATCCTGTTACCAGTGGCTGCTGCCAGTGGCGAT
AAGTCGTGTCTTACCGGGTTGGACTCAAGACGATAGTTACCGGATAAGGCGCAGCGGTCGGGCTGAACGG
GGGGTTCGTGCACACAGCCCAGCTTGGAGCGAACGACCTACACCGAACTGAGATACCTACAGCGTGAGCT
ATGAGAAAGCGCCACGCTTCCCGAAGGGAGAAAGGCGGACAGGTATCCGGTAAGCGGCAGGGTCGGAACA
GGAGAGCGCACGAGGGAGCTTCCAGGGGGAAACGCCTGGTATCTTTATAGTCCTGTCGGGTTTCGCCACC
TCTGACTTGAGCGTCGATTTTTGTGATGCTCGTCAGGGGGGCGGAGCCTATGGAAAAACGCCAGCAACGC
GGCCTTTTTACGGTTCCTGGCCTTTTGCTGGCCTTTTGCTCACATGTTCTTTCCTGCGTTATCCCCTGAT
TCTGTGGATAACCGTATTACCGCCTTTGAGTGAGCTGATACCGCTCGCCGCAGCCGAACGACCGA
